>Addgene plasmid #116295 | pHAGE-EGFR-R252P | addgene full sequence | sequence record 250449 | Addgene NGS Result
TGGAAGGGCTAATTCACTCCCAAAGAAGACAAGATATCCTTGATCTGTGGATCTACCACACACAAGGCTA
CTTCCCTGATTAGCAGAACTACACACCAGGGCCAGGGGTCAGATATCCACTGACCTTTGGATGGTGCTAC
AAGCTAGTACCAGTTGAGCCAGATAAGGTAGAAGAGGCCAATAAAGGAGAGAACACCAGCTTGTTACACC
CTGTGAGCCTGCATGGGATGGATGACCCGGAGAGAGAAGTGTTAGAGTGGAGGTTTGACAGCCGCCTAGC
ATTTCATCACGTGGCCCGAGAGCTGCATCCGGAGTACTTCAAGAACTGCTGATATCGAGCTTGCTACAAG
GGACTTTCCGCTGGGGACTTTCCAGGGAGGCGTGGCCTGGGCGGGACTGGGGAGTGGCGAGCCCTCAGAT
CCTGCATATAAGCAGCTGCTTTTTGCCTGTACTGGGTCTCTCTGGTTAGACCAGATCTGAGCCTGGGAGC
TCTCTGGCTAACTAGGGAACCCACTGCTTAAGCCTCAATAAAGCTTGCCTTGAGTGCTTCAAGTAGTGTG
TGCCCGTCTGTTGTGTGACTCTGGTAACTAGAGATCCCTCAGACCCTTTTAGTCAGTGTGGAAAATCTCT
AGCAGTGGCGCCCGAACAGGGACTTGAAAGCGAAAGGGAAACCAGAGGAGCTCTCTCGACGCAGGACTCG
GCTTGCTGAAGCGCGCACGGCAAGAGGCGAGGGGCGGCGACTGGTGAGTACGCCAAAAATTTTGACTAGC
GGAGGCTAGAAGGAGAGAGATGGGTGCGAGAGCGTCAGTATTAAGCGGGGGAGAATTAGATCGCGATGGG
AAAAAATTCGGTTAAGGCCAGGGGGAAAGAAAAAATATAAATTAAAACATATAGTATGGGCAAGCAGGGA
GCTAGAACGATTCGCAGTTAATCCTGGCCTGTTAGAAACATCAGAAGGCTGTAGACAAATACTGGGACAG
CTACAACCATCCCTTCAGACAGGATCAGAAGAACTTAGATCATTATATAATACAGTAGCAACCCTCTATT
GTGTGCATCAAAGGATAGAGATAAAAGACACCAAGGAAGCTTTAGACAAGATAGAGGAAGAGCAAAACAA
AAGTAAGACCACCGCACAGCAAGCGGCCGGCCGCTGATCTTCAGACCTGGAGGAGGAGATATGAGGGACA
ATTGGAGAAGTGAATTATATAAATATAAAGTAGTAAAAATTGAACCATTAGGAGTAGCACCCACCAAGGC
AAAGAGAAGAGTGGTGCAGAGAGAAAAAAGAGCAGTGGGAATAGGAGCTTTGTTCCTTGGGTTCTTGGGA
GCAGCAGGAAGCACTATGGGCGCAGCGTCAATGACGCTGACGGTACAGGCCAGACAATTATTGTCTGGTA
TAGTGCAGCAGCAGAACAATTTGCTGAGGGCTATTGAGGCGCAACAGCATCTGTTGCAACTCACAGTCTG
GGGCATCAAGCAGCTCCAGGCAAGAATCCTGGCTGTGGAAAGATACCTAAAGGATCAACAGCTCCTGGGG
ATTTGGGGTTGCTCTGGAAAACTCATTTGCACCACTGCTGTGCCTTGGAATGCTAGTTGGAGTAATAAAT
CTCTGGAACAGATTTGGAATCACACGACCTGGATGGAGTGGGACAGAGAAATTAACAATTACACAAGCTT
AATACACTCCTTAATTGAAGAATCGCAAAACCAGCAAGAAAAGAATGAACAAGAATTATTGGAATTAGAT
AAATGGGCAAGTTTGTGGAATTGGTTTAACATAACAAATTGGCTGTGGTATATAAAATTATTCATAATGA
TAGTAGGAGGCTTGGTAGGTTTAAGAATAGTTTTTGCTGTACTTTCTATAGTGAATAGAGTTAGGCAGGG
ATATTCACCATTATCGTTTCAGACCCACCTCCCAACCCCGAGGGGACCCGACAGGCCCGAAGGAATAGAA
GAAGAAGGTGGAGAGAGAGACAGAGACAGATCCATTCGATTAGTGAACGGATCTCGACGGTATCGCCGAA
TTCACAAATGGCAGTATTCATCCACAATTTTAAAAGAAAAGGGGGGATTGGGGGGTACAGTGCAGGGGAA
AGAATAGTAGACATAATAGCAACAGACATACAAACTAAAGAATTACAAAAACAAATTACAAAAATTCAAA
ATTTTCGGGTTTATTACAGGGACAGCAGAGATCCAGTTTGGACTAGTCGTGAGGCTCCGGTGCCCGTCAG
TGGGCAGAGCGCACATCGCCCACAGTCCCCGAGAAGTTGGGGGGAGGGGTCGGCAATTGAACCGGTGCCT
AGAGAAGGTGGCGCGGGGTAAACTGGGAAAGTGATGTCGTGTACTGGCTCCGCCTTTTTCCCGAGGGTGG
GGGAGAACCGTATATAAGTGCAGTAGTCGCCGTGAACGTTCTTTTTCGCAACGGGTTTGCCGCCAGAACA
CAGGTAAGTGCCGTGTGTGGTTCCCGCGGGCCTGGCCTCTTTACGGGTTATGGCCCTTGCGTGCCTTGAA
TTACTTCCACCTGGCTGCAGTACGTGATTCTTGATCCCGAGCTTCGGGTTGGAAGTGGGTGGGAGAGTTC
GAGGCCTTGCGCTTAAGGAGCCCCTTCGCCTCGTGCTTGAGTTGAGGCCTGGCCTGGGCGCTGGGGCCGC
CGCGTGCGAATCTGGTGGCACCTTCGCGCCTGTCTCGCTGCTTTCGATAAGTCTCTAGCCATTTAAAATT
TTTGATGACCTGCTGCGACGCTTTTTTTCTGGCAAGATAGTCTTGTAAATGCGGGCCAAGATCTGCACAC
TGGTATTTCGGTTTTTGGGGCCGCGGGCGGCGACGGGGCCCGTGCGTCCCAGCGCACATGTTCGGCGAGG
CGGGGCCTGCGAGCGCGGCCACCGAGAATCGGACGGGGGTAGTCTCAAGCTGGCCGGCCTGCTCTGGTGC
CTGGCCTCGCGCCGCCGTGTATCGCCCCGCCCTGGGCGGCAAGGCTGGCCCGGTCGGCACCAGTTGCGTG
AGCGGAAAGATGGCCGCTTCCCGGCCCTGCTGCAGGGAGCTCAAAATGGAGGACGCGGCGCTCGGGAGAG
CGGGCGGGTGAGTCACCCACACAAAGGAAAAGGGCCTTTCCGTCCTCAGCCGTCGCTTCATGTGACTCCA
CGGAGTACCGGGCGCCGTCCAGGCACCTCGATTAGTTCTCGAGCTTTTGGAGTACGTCGTCTTTAGGTTG
GGGGGAGGGGTTTTATGCGATGGAGTTTCCCCACACTGAGTGGGTGGAGACTGAAGTTAGGCCAGCTTGG
CACTTGATGTAATTCTCCTTGGAATTTGCCCTTTTTGAGTTTGGATCTTGGTTCATTCTCAAGCCTCAGA
CAGTGGTTCAAAGTTTTTTTCTTCCATTTCAGGTGTCGTGAAGCGGCCCTGCAGATATCAACAAGTTTGT
ACAAAAAAGCAGGCACCATGCGACCCTCCGGGACGGCCGGGGCAGCGCTCCTGGCGCTGCTGGCTGCGCT
CTGCCCGGCGAGTCGGGCTCTGGAGGAAAAGAAAGTTTGCCAAGGCACGAGTAACAAGCTCACGCAGTTG
GGCACTTTTGAAGATCATTTTCTCAGCCTCCAGAGGATGTTCAATAACTGTGAGGTGGTCCTTGGGAATT
TGGAAATTACCTATGTGCAGAGGAATTATGATCTTTCCTTCTTAAAGACCATCCAGGAGGTGGCTGGTTA
TGTCCTCATTGCCCTCAACACAGTGGAGCGAATTCCTTTGGAAAACCTGCAGATCATCAGAGGAAATATG
TACTACGAAAATTCCTATGCCTTAGCAGTCTTATCTAACTATGATGCAAATAAAACCGGACTGAAGGAGC
TGCCCATGAGAAATTTACAGGAAATCCTGCATGGCGCCGTGCGGTTCAGCAACAACCCTGCCCTGTGCAA
CGTGGAGAGCATCCAGTGGCGGGACATAGTCAGCAGTGACTTTCTCAGCAACATGTCGATGGACTTCCAG
AACCACCTGGGCAGCTGCCAAAAGTGTGATCCAAGCTGTCCCAATGGGAGCTGCTGGGGTGCAGGAGAGG
AGAACTGCCAGAAACTGACCAAAATCATCTGTGCCCAGCAGTGCTCCGGGCGCTGCCGTGGCAAGTCCCC
CAGTGACTGCTGCCACAACCAGTGTGCTGCAGGCTGCACAGGCCCCCGGGAGAGCGACTGCCTGGTCTGC
CCCAAATTCCGAGACGAAGCCACGTGCAAGGACACCTGCCCCCCACTCATGCTCTACAACCCCACCACGT
ACCAGATGGATGTGAACCCCGAGGGCAAATACAGCTTTGGTGCCACCTGCGTGAAGAAGTGTCCCCGTAA
TTATGTGGTGACAGATCACGGCTCGTGCGTCCGAGCCTGTGGGGCCGACAGCTATGAGATGGAGGAAGAC
GGCGTCCGCAAGTGTAAGAAGTGCGAAGGGCCTTGCCGCAAAGTGTGTAACGGAATAGGTATTGGTGAAT
TTAAAGACTCACTCTCCATAAATGCTACGAATATTAAACACTTCAAAAACTGCACCTCCATCAGTGGCGA
TCTCCACATCCTGCCGGTGGCATTTAGGGGTGACTCCTTCACACATACTCCTCCTCTGGATCCACAGGAA
CTGGATATTCTGAAAACCGTAAAGGAAATCACAGGGTTTTTGCTGATTCAGGCTTGGCCTGAAAACAGGA
CGGACCTCCATGCCTTTGAGAACCTAGAAATCATACGCGGCAGGACCAAGCAACATGGTCAGTTTTCTCT
TGCAGTCGTCAGCCTGAACATAACATCCTTGGGATTACGCTCCCTCAAGGAGATAAGTGATGGAGATGTG
ATAATTTCAGGAAACAAAAATTTGTGCTATGCAAATACAATAAACTGGAAAAAACTGTTTGGGACCTCCG
GTCAGAAAACCAAAATTATAAGCAACAGAGGTGAAAACAGCTGCAAGGCCACAGGCCAGGTCTGCCATGC
CTTGTGCTCCCCCGAGGGCTGCTGGGGCCCGGAGCCCAGGGACTGCGTCTCTTGCCGGAATGTCAGCCGA
GGCAGGGAATGCGTGGACAAGTGCAACCTTCTGGAGGGTGAGCCAAGGGAGTTTGTGGAGAACTCTGAGT
GCATACAGTGCCACCCAGAGTGCCTGCCTCAGGCCATGAACATCACCTGCACAGGACGGGGACCAGACAA
CTGTATCCAGTGTGCCCACTACATTGACGGCCCCCACTGCGTCAAGACCTGCCCGGCAGGAGTCATGGGA
GAAAACAACACCCTGGTCTGGAAGTACGCAGACGCCGGCCATGTGTGCCACCTGTGCCATCCAAACTGCA
CCTACGGATGCACTGGGCCAGGTCTTGAAGGCTGTCCAACGAATGGGCCTAAGATCCCGTCCATCGCCAC
TGGGATGGTGGGGGCCCTCCTCTTGCTGCTGGTGGTGGCCCTGGGGATCGGCCTCTTCATGCGAAGGCGC
CACATCGTTCGGAAGCGCACGCTGCGGAGGCTGCTGCAGGAGAGGGAGCTTGTGGAGCCTCTTACACCCA
GT
[981 nt withheld, positions 5533-6513]
TTCTTCAGCAGCCCCTCCACGTCACGGACTCCCCTCCTGAGCTCTCTGAGTGCAACCAGCAACAATTCCA
CCGTGGCTTGCATTGATAGAAATGGGCTGCAAAGCTGTCCCATCAAGGAAGACAGCTTCTTGCAGCGATA
CAGCTCAGACCCCACAGGCGCCTTGACTGAGGACAGCATAGACGACACCTTCCTCCCAGTGCCTGAATAC
ATAAACCAGTCCGTTCCCAAAAGGCCCGCTGGCTCTGTGCAGAATCCTGTCTATCACAATCAGCCTCTGA
ACCCCGCGCCCAGCAGAGACCCACACTACCAGGACCCCCACAGCACTGCAGTGGGCAACCCCGAGTATCT
CAACACTGTCCAGCCCACCTGTGTCAACAGCACATTCGACAGCCCTGCCCACTGGGCCCAGAAAGGCAGC
CACCAAATTAGCCTGAACAACCCTGACTACCAGCAGGACTTCTTTCCCAAGGAAGCCAAGCCAAATGGCA
TCTTTAAGGGCTCCACAGCTGAAAATGCAGAATACCTAAGGGTCGCGCCACAAAGCAGTGAATTTATTGG
AGCATAGAACCCAGCTTTCTTGTACAAAGTGGTTGATATCCAGCACAGTGGCGGCCGCTCGAGTCTAGAG
GGCCCGCGGTTCGAAGGTAAGCCTATCCCTAACCCTCTCCTCGGTCTCGATTCTACGCGTACCGGTTAGT
AATGAGATCCCTCCCCCCCCCCTAACGTTACTGGCCGAAGCCGCTTGGAATAAGGCCGGTGTGCGTTTGT
CTATATGTTATTTTCCACCATATTGCCGTCTTTTGGCAATGTGAGGGCCCGGAAACCTGGCCCTGTCTTC
TTGACGAGCATTCCTAGGGGTCTTTCCCCTCTCGCCAAAGGAATGCAAGGTCTGTTGAATGTCGTGAAGG
AAGCAGTTCCTCTGGAAGCTTCTTGAAGACAAACAACGTCTGTAGCGACCCTTTGCAGGCAGCGGAACCC
CCCACCTGGCGACAGGTGCCTCTGCGGCCAAAAGCCACGTGTATAAGATACACCTGCAAAGGCGGCACAA
CCCCAGTGCCACGTTGTGAGTTGGATAGTTGTGGAAAGAGTCAAATGGCTCTCCTCAAGCGTATTCAACA
AGGGGCTGAAGGATGCCCAGAAGGTACCCCATTGTATGGGATCTGATCTGGGGCCTCGGTGCACATGCTT
TACATGTGTTTAGTCGAGGTTAAAAAAACGTCTAGGCCCCCCGAACCACGGGGACGTGGTTTTCCTTTGA
AAAACACGATGATAATATGGCCACACATATGGTGAGCAAGGGCGAGGAGCTGTTCACCGGGGTGGTGCCC
ATCCTGGTCGAGCTGGACGGCGACGTAAACGGCCACAAGTTCAGCGTGTCCGGCGAGGGCGAGGGCGATG
CCACCTACGGCAAGCTGACCCTGAAGTTCATCTGCACCACCGGCAAGCTGCCCGTGCCCTGGCCCACCCT
CGTGACCACCCTGACCTACGGCGTGCAGTGCTTCAGCCGCTACCCCGACCACATGAAGCAGCACGACTTC
TTCAAGTCCGCCATGCCCGAAGGCTACGTCCAGGAGCGCACCATCTTCTTCAAGGACGACGGCAACTACA
AGACCCGCGCCGAGGTGAAGTTCGAGGGCGACACCCTGGTGAACCGCATCGAGCTGAAGGGCATCGACTT
CAAGGAGGACGGCAACATCCTGGGGCACAAGCTGGAGTACAACTACAACAGCCACAACGTCTATATCATG
GCCGACAAGCAGAAGAACGGCATCAAGGTGAACTTCAAGATCCGCCACAACATCGAGGACGGCAGCGTGC
AGCTCGCCGACCACTACCAGCAGAACACCCCCATCGGCGACGGCCCCGTGCTGCTGCCCGACAACCACTA
CCTGAGCACCCAGTCCGCCCTGAGCAAAGACCCCAACGAGAAGCGCGATCACATGGTCCTGCTGGAGTTC
GTGACCGCCGCCGGGATCACTCTCGGCATGGACGAGCTGTACAAGTAAATCGATAGATCCTAATCAACCT
CTGGATTACAAAATTTGTGAAAGATTGACTGGTATTCTTAACTATGTTGCTCCTTTTACGCTATGTGGAT
ACGCTGCTTTAATGCCTTTGTATCATGCTATTGCTTCCCGTATGGCTTTCATTTTCTCCTCCTTGTATAA
ATCCTGGTTGCTGTCTCTTTATGAGGAGTTGTGGCCCGTTGTCAGGCAACGTGGCGTGGTGTGCACTGTG
TTTGCTGACGCAACCCCCACTGGTTGGGGCATTGCCACCACCTGTCAGCTCCTTTCCGGGACTTTCGCTT
TCCCCCTCCCTATTGCCACGGCGGAACTCATCGCCGCCTGCCTTGCCCGCTGCTGGACAGGGGCTCGGCT
GTTGGGCACTGACAATTCCGTGGTGTTGTCGGGGAAATCATCGTCCTTTCCTTGGCTGCTCGCCTGTGTT
GCCACCTGGATTCTGCGCGGGACGTCCTTCTGCTACGTCCCTTCGGCCCTCAATCCAGCGGACCTTCCTT
CCCGCGGCCTGCTGCCGGCTCTGCGGCCTCTTCCGCGTCTTCGCCTTCGCCCTCAGACGAGTCGGATCTC
CCTTTGGGCCGCCTCCCCGCCTGAGATCCTTTAAGACCAATGACTTACAAGGCAGCTGTAGATCTTAGCC
ACTTTTTAAAAGAAAAGGGGGGACTGGAAGGGCTAATTCACTCCCAACGAAGACAAGATCTGCTTTTTGC
TTGTACTGGGTCTCTCTGGTTAGACCAGATCTGAGCCTGGGAGCTCTCTGGCTAACTAGGGAACCCACTG
CTTAAGCCTCAATAAAGCTTGCCTTGAGTGCTTCAAGTAGTGTGTGCCCGTCTGTTGTGTGACTCTGGTA
ACTAGAGATCCCTCAGACCCTTTTAGTCAGTGTGGAAAATCTCTAGCAGTAGTAGTTCATGTCATCTTAT
TATTCAGTATTTATAACTTGCAAAGAAATGAATATCAGAGAGTGAGAGGCCCGGGTTAATTAAGGAAAGG
GCTAGATCATTCTTGAAGACGAAAGGGCCTCGTGATACGCCTATTTTTATAGGTTAATGTCATGATAATA
ATGGTTTCTTAGACGTCAGGTGGCACTTTTCGGGGAAATGTGCGCGGAACCCCTATTTGTTTATTTTTCT
AAATACATTCAAATATGTATCCGCTCATGAGACAATAACCCTGATAAATGCTTCAATAATATTGAAAAAG
GAAGAGTATGAGTATTCAACATTTCCGTGTCGCCCTTATTCCCTTTTTTGCGGCATTTTGCCTTCCTGTT
TTTGCTCACCCAGAAACGCTGGTGAAAGTAAAAGATGCTGAAGATCAGTTGGGTGCACGAGTGGGTTACA
TCGAACTGGATCTCAACAGCGGTAAGATCCTTGAGAGTTTTCGCCCCGAAGAACGTTTTCCAATGATGAG
CACTTTTAAAGTTCTGCTATGTGGCGCGGTATTATCCCGTGTTGACGCCGGGCAAGAGCAACTCGGTCGC
CGCATACACTATTCTCAGAATGACTTGGTTGAGTACTCACCAGTCACAGAAAAGCATCTTACGGATGGCA
TGACAGTAAGAGAATTATGCAGTGCTGCCATAACCATGAGTGATAACACTGCGGCCAACTTACTTCTGAC
AACGATCGGAGGACCGAAGGAGCTAACCGCTTTTTTGCACAACATGGGGGATCATGTAACTCGCCTTGAT
CGTTGGGAACCGGAGCTGAATGAAGCCATACCAAACGACGAGCGTGACACCACGATGCCTGTAGCAATGG
CAACAACGTTGCGCAAACTATTAACTGGCGAACTACTTACTCTAGCTTCCCGGCAACAATTAATAGACTG
GATGGAGGCGGATAAAGTTGCAGGACCACTTCTGCGCTCGGCCCTTCCGGCTGGCTGGTTTATTGCTGAT
AAATCTGGAGCCGGTGAGCGTGGGTCTCGCGGTATCATTGCAGCACTGGGGCCAGATGGTAAGCCCTCCC
GTATCGTAGTTATCTACACGACGGGGAGTCAGGCAACTATGGATGAACGAAATAGACAGATCGCTGAGAT
AGGTGCCTCACTGATTAAGCATTGGTAACTGTCAGACCAAGTTTACTCATATATACTTTAGATTGATTTA
AAACTTCATTTTTAATTTAAAAGGATCTAGGTGAAGATCCTTTTTGATAATCTCATGACCAAAATCCCTT
AACGTGAGTTTTCGTTCCACTGAGCGTCAGACCCCGTAGAAAAGATCAAAGGATCTTCTTGAGATCCTTT
TTTTCTGCGCGTAATCTGCTGCTTGCAAACAAAAAAACCACCGCTACCAGCGGTGGTTTGTTTGCCGGAT
CAAGAGCTACCAACTCTTTTTCCGAAGGTAACTGGCTTCAGCAGAGCGCAGATACCAAATACTGTTCTTC
TAGTGTAGCCGTAGTTAGGCCACCACTTCAAGAACTCTGTAGCACCGCCTACATACCTCGCTCTGCTAAT
CCTGTTACCAGTGGCTGCTGCCAGTGGCGATAAGTCGTGTCTTACCGGGTTGGACTCAAGACGATAGTTA
CCGGATAAGGCGCAGCGGTCGGGCTGAACGGGGGGTTCGTGCACACAGCCCAGCTTGGAGCGAACGACCT
ACACCGAACTGAGATACCTACAGCGTGAGCTATGAGAAAGCGCCACGCTTCCCGAAGGGAGAAAGGCGGA
CAGGTATCCGGTAAGCGGCAGGGTCGGAACAGGAGAGCGCACGAGGGAGCTTCCAGGGGGAAACGCCTGG
TATCTTTATAGTCCTGTCGGGTTTCGCCACCTCTGACTTGAGCGTCGATTTTTGTGATGCTCGTCAGGGG
GGCGGAGCCTATGGAAAAACGCCAGCAACGCGGCCTTTTTACGGTTCCTGGCCTTTTGCTGGCCTTTTGC
TCACATGTTCTTTCCTGCGTTATCCCCTGATTCTGTGGATAACCGTATTACCGCCTTTGAGTGAGCTGAT
ACCGCTCGCCGCAGCCGAACGACCGAGCGCAGCGAGTCAGTGAGCGAGGAAGCGGAAGAGCGCCCAATAC
GCAAACCGCCTCTCCCCGCGCGTTGGCCGATTCATTAATGCAGCAAGCTCATGGCTGACTAATTTTTTTT
ATTTATGCAGAGGCCGAGGCCGCCTCGGCCTCTGAGCTATTCCAGAAGTAGTGAGGAGGCTTTTTTGGAG
GCCTAGGCTTTTGCAAAAAGCTCCCCGTGGCACGACAGGTTTCCCGACTGGAAAGCGGGCAGTGAGCGCA
ACGCAATTAATGTGAGTTAGCTCACTCATTAGGCACCCCAGGCTTTACACTTTATGCTTCCGGCTCGTAT
GTTGTGTGGAATTGTGAGCGGATAACAATTTCACACAGGAAACAGCTATGACATGATTACGAATTTCACA
AATAAAGCATTTTTTTCACTGCATTCTAGTTGTGGTTTGTCCAAACTCATCAATGTATCTTATCATGTCT
GGATCAACTGGATAACTCAAGCTAACCAAAATCATCCCAAACTTCCCACCCCATACCCTATTACCACTGC
CAATTACCTGTGGTTTCATTTACTCTAAACCTGTGATTCCTCTGAATTATTTTCATTTTAAAGAAATTGT
ATTTGTTAAATATGTACTACAAACTTAGTAGT
Features (pLannotate 1.2.2; 27 found; start..end, strand, type, name):
    377..634     +  LTR            5' LTR (truncated): truncated 5' long terminal repeat (LTR) from HIV-1
    681..806     +  misc_feature   HIV-1 Ψ: packaging signal of human immunodeficiency virus type 1
    790..1128    +  CDS            HIV-1 gag (fragment): gag protein from human immunodeficiency virus 1; gag
   1303..1536    +  misc_feature   RRE: The Rev response element (RRE) of HIV-1 allows for Rev-dependent mRNA export from the nucleus to the cytoplasm.
   1913..2013    +  CDS            Rev (fragment): human immunodeficiency virus 1 (HIV-1) Rev protein; rev; enhances nuclear export of unspliced and incompletely spliced viral mRNAs
   2058..2175    +  misc_feature   cPPT/CTS: central polypurine tract and central termination sequence of HIV-1
   2223..3401    +  promoter       EF-1α promoter: strong constitutive promoter for human elongation factor EF-1α
   3422..3442    +  protein_bind   attB1: mutant version of attB; core recombination site for the Gateway® BP reaction BP Clonase™
   3448..7078    +  CDS            EGFR (fragment) (sequence partly withheld): precursor of human epidermal growth factor receptor
   7082..7106    -  protein_bind   attB2: mutant version of attB; recombination site for the Gateway® BP reaction BP Clonase™
   7159..7200    +  CDS            V5 tag: epitope tag from simian virus 5
   7326..7788    +  misc_feature   IRES: internal ribosome entry site (IRES) of the encephalomyocarditis virus (EMCV)
   7802..8521    +  CDS            EGFP: the original enhanced GFP (Yang et al., 1996) mammalian codon-optimized
   8535..9123    +  misc_feature   WPRE: woodchuck hepatitis virus posttranscriptional regulatory element
   9131..9196    +  CDS            nef (fragment): NEF_HV1Z2 - Experimental evidence at protein level: Swiss-Prot protein existence level 1. Extracellular Nef protein targets CD4(+) T-lymphocytes for apoptosis by interacting with CXCR4 surface receptors. From Human immunodeficiency virus type 1 group M subtype D (isolate Z2/CDC-Z34) (HIV-1).
   9198..9431    +  LTR            3' LTR (ΔU3): self-inactivating 3' long terminal repeat (LTR) from HIV-1
   9636..9740    +  promoter       AmpR promoter: bla
   9741..10601   +  CDS            AmpR: β-lactamase; bla; confers resistance to ampicillin, carbenicillin, and related antibiotics
  10772..11360   +  rep_origin     ori: high-copy-number ColE1/pMB1/pBR322/pUC origin of replication
  11543..11597   +  CDS            lacI (fragment): lac repressor; lacI; The lac repressor binds to the lac operator to inhibit transcription in E. coli. This inhibition can be relieved by adding lactose or isopropyl-β-D-thiogalactopyranoside (IPTG).
  11603..11696   +  rep_origin     SV40 ori (fragment): SV40 origin of replication
  11721..11758   +  CDS            lacI (fragment): lac repressor; lacI; The lac repressor binds to the lac operator to inhibit transcription in E. coli. This inhibition can be relieved by adding lactose or isopropyl-β-D-thiogalactopyranoside (IPTG).
  11771..11792   +  protein_bind   CAP binding site: CAP binding activates transcription in the presence of cAMP. E. coli catabolite activator protein
  11807..11837   +  promoter       lac promoter: promoter for the E. coli lac operon
  11841..11863   +  protein_bind   lac operator (fragment): The lac repressor binds to the lac operator to inhibit transcription in E. coli. This inhibition can be relieved by adding lactose or isopropyl-β-D-thiogalactopyranoside (IPTG). lac repressor encoded by lacI
  11895..11978   +  polyA_signal   SV40 poly(A) signal (fragment): SV40 polyadenylation signal
  12145..329     +  CDS            nef (fragment) (across the origin): NEF_HV1BR - Experimental evidence at protein level: Swiss-Prot protein existence level 1. Extracellular Nef protein targets CD4(+) T-lymphocytes for apoptosis by interacting with CXCR4 surface receptors (PubMed:14990729). From Human immunodeficiency virus type 1 group M subtype B (isolate BRU/LAI) (HIV-1).
