[The description below was written by a language model from this plasmid's Addgene catalogue record and pLannotate feature annotations shown in this document.]
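Description:
pHAGE-EGFR-R252P is an HIV-1-derived lentiviral expression plasmid of about 12.1 kb, built on the pHAGE backbone to deliver a mutant human epidermal growth factor receptor (EGFR carrying the R252P substitution) into mammalian cells. In bacteria it is maintained through a high-copy ColE1/pUC-type origin and selected with ampicillin via the β-lactamase gene. The catalogue lists a recombination-deficient strain as the growth host, a common choice for plasmids with repeated LTRs. The viral framework comprises a truncated 5' LTR, the Ψ packaging signal with an adjoining gag fragment, the Rev response element for Rev-dependent nuclear export of the genomic RNA, the cPPT/CTS element, and a ΔU3 self-inactivating 3' LTR. No packaging or envelope genes are annotated beyond short gag, rev and nef fragments, so those functions would have to be supplied in trans to produce particles.

Between the LTRs, the constitutive human EF-1α promoter drives the EGFR open reading frame, which was introduced by Gateway recombination and is flanked by attB1 and attB2 sites. A V5 epitope tag lies just downstream of attB2, although the record does not say whether it is translated in frame with the receptor. An EMCV IRES then allows EGFP to be translated from the same transcript, marking transduced cells by fluorescence, and a WPRE enhances expression post-transcriptionally. No mammalian drug-selection marker is annotated. The remaining backbone annotations (lac promoter/operator, lacI, SV40 ori and poly(A) fragments) are vector remnants. The construct comes from a systematic study of somatic cancer mutations and is suited to stable expression of this EGFR variant for functional comparison with other alleles.
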