Addgene plasmid #116295: pHAGE-EGFR-R252P
Purpose: Lentiviral expression of EGFR R252P
Depositing lab: Gordon Mills & Kenneth Scott. Publication: Systematic Functional Annotation of Somatic Mutations in Cancer. Ng PK, Li J, Jeong KJ, Shao S, Chen H, Tsang YH, Sengupta S, Wang Z, Bhavana VH, Tran R, Soewito S, Minussi DC, Moreno D, Kong K, Dogruluk T, Lu H, Gao J, Tokheim C, Zhou DC, Johnson AM, Zeng J, Ip CKM, Ju Z, Wester M, Yu S, Li Y, Vellano CP, Schultz N, Karchin R, Ding L, Lu Y, Cheung LWT, Chen K, Shaw KR, Meric-Bernstam F, Scott KL, Yi S, Sahni N, Liang H, Mills GB. Cancer Cell. 2018 Mar 12;33(3):450-462.e10. doi: 10.1016/j.ccell.2018.01.021. PubMed 29533785.
Backbone
  Vector backbone: pHAGE
  Vector type: Lentiviral
Growth in bacteria
  Bacterial resistance: Ampicillin, 100 μg/mL
  Growth temperature: 37°C
  Growth strain: Stbl3
  Copy number: High Copy
Gene/Insert
  Gene/Insert name: EGFR
  Species: H. sapiens (human)
  Mutation: R252P
  Entrez Gene: EGFR (a.k.a. ERBB, ERBB1, ERRP, HER1, NISBD2, PIG61, mENA)
  Cloning method: Gateway Cloning
Terms and licenses: Academic/Nonprofit Terms; Industry Terms: Not Available to Industry
How to cite: pHAGE-EGFR-R252P was a gift from Gordon Mills & Kenneth Scott (Addgene plasmid # 116295)
