>Addgene plasmid #116295 | pHAGE-EGFR-R252P | depositor partial sequence | sequence record 219169 | insert
ATGCGACCCTCCGGGACGGCCGGGGCAGCGCTCCTGGCGCTGCTGGCTGCGCTCTGCCCGGCGAGTCGGG
CTCTGGAGGAAAAGAAAGTTTGCCAAGGCACGAGTAACAAGCTCACGCAGTTGGGCACTTTTGAAGATCA
TTTTCTCAGCCTCCAGAGGATGTTCAATAACTGTGAGGTGGTCCTTGGGAATTTGGAAATTACCTATGTG
CAGAGGAATTATGATCTTTCCTTCTTAAAGACCATCCAGGAGGTGGCTGGTTATGTCCTCATTGCCCTCA
ACACAGTGGAGCGAATTCCTTTGGAAAACCTGCAGATCATCAGAGGAAATATGTACTACGAAAATTCCTA
TGCCTTAGCAGTCTTATCTAACTATGATGCAAATAAAACCGGACTGAAGGAGCTGCCCATGAGAAATTTA
CAGGAAATCCTGCATGGCGCCGTGCGGTTCAGCAACAACCCTGCCCTGTGCAACGTGGAGAGCATCCAGT
GGCGGGACATAGTCAGCAGTGACTTTCTCAGCAACATGTCGATGGACTTCCAGAACCACCTGGGCAGCTG
CCAAAAGTGTGATCCAAGCTGTCCCAATGGGAGCTGCTGGGGTGCAGGAGAGGAGAACTGCCAGAAACTG
ACCAAAATCATCTGTGCCCAGCAGTGCTCCGGGCGCTGCCGTGGCAAGTCCCCCAGTGACTGCTGCCACA
ACCAGTGTGCTGCAGGCTGCACAGGCCCCCGGGAGAGCGACTGCCTGGTCTGCCCCAAATTCCGAGACGA
AGCCACGTGCAAGGACACCTGCCCCCCACTCATGCTCTACAACCCCACCACGTACCAGATGGATGTGAAC
CCCGAGGGCAAATACAGCTTTGGTGCCACCTGCGTGAAGAAGTGTCCCCGTAATTATGTGGTGACAGATC
ACGGCTCGTGCGTCCGAGCCTGTGGGGCCGACAGCTATGAGATGGAGGAAGACGGCGTCCGCAAGTGTAA
GAAGTGCGAAGGGCCTTGCCGCAAAGTGTGTAACGGAATAGGTATTGGTGAATTTAAAGACTCACTCTCC
ATAAATGCTACGAATATTAAACACTTCAAAAACTGCACCTCCATCAGTGGCGATCTCCACATCCTGCCGG
TGGCATTTAGGGGTGACTCCTTCACACATACTCCTCCTCTGGATCCACAGGAACTGGATATTCTGAAAAC
CGTAAAGGAAATCACAGGGTTTTTGCTGATTCAGGCTTGGCCTGAAAACAGGACGGACCTCCATGCCTTT
GAGAACCTAGAAATCATACGCGGCAGGACCAAGCAACATGGTCAGTTTTCTCTTGCAGTCGTCAGCCTGA
ACATAACATCCTTGGGATTACGCTCCCTCAAGGAGATAAGTGATGGAGATGTGATAATTTCAGGAAACAA
AAATTTGTGCTATGCAAATACAATAAACTGGAAAAAACTGTTTGGGACCTCCGGTCAGAAAACCAAAATT
ATAAGCAACAGAGGTGAAAACAGCTGCAAGGCCACAGGCCAGGTCTGCCATGCCTTGTGCTCCCCCGAGG
GCTGCTGGGGCCCGGAGCCCAGGGACTGCGTCTCTTGCCGGAATGTCAGCCGAGGCAGGGAATGCGTGGA
CAAGTGCAACCTTCTGGAGGGTGAGCCAAGGGAGTTTGTGGAGAACTCTGAGTGCATACAGTGCCACCCA
GAGTGCCTGCCTCAGGCCATGAACATCACCTGCACAGGACGGGGACCAGACAACTGTATCCAGTGTGCCC
ACTACATTGACGGCCCCCACTGCGTCAAGACCTGCCCGGCAGGAGTCATGGGAGAAAACAACACCCTGGT
CTGGAAGTACGCAGACGCCGGCCATGTGTGCCACCTGTGCCATCCAAACTGCACCTACGGATGCACTGGG
CCAGGTCTTGAAGGCTGTCCAACGAATGGGCCTAAGATCCCGTCCATCGCCACTGGGATGGTGGGGGCCC
TCCTCTTGCTGCTGGTGGTGGCCCTGGGGATCGGCCTCTTCATGCGAAGGCGCCACATCGTTCGGAAGCG
CACGCTGCGGAGGCTGCTGCAGGAGAGGGAGCTTGTGGAGCCTCTTACACCCAGT
[981 nt withheld, positions 2086-3066]
TTCTTCAGCAGCCCCTCCACGTCACGGACTCCCCTCCTGAGCTCTCTGAGTGCAACCAGCAACAATTCCA
CCGTGGCTTGCATTGATAGAAATGGGCTGCAAAGCTGTCCCATCAAGGAAGACAGCTTCTTGCAGCGATA
CAGCTCAGACCCCACAGGCGCCTTGACTGAGGACAGCATAGACGACACCTTCCTCCCAGTGCCTGAATAC
ATAAACCAGTCCGTTCCCAAAAGGCCCGCTGGCTCTGTGCAGAATCCTGTCTATCACAATCAGCCTCTGA
ACCCCGCGCCCAGCAGAGACCCACACTACCAGGACCCCCACAGCACTGCAGTGGGCAACCCCGAGTATCT
CAACACTGTCCAGCCCACCTGTGTCAACAGCACATTCGACAGCCCTGCCCACTGGGCCCAGAAAGGCAGC
CACCAAATTAGCCTGGACAACCCTGACTACCAGCAGGACTTCTTTCCCAAGGAAGCCAAGCCAAATGGCA
TCTTTAAGGGCTCCACAGCTGAAAATGCAGAATACCTAAGGGTCGCGCCACAAAGCAGTGAATTTATTGG
AGCATGA
